>Addgene plasmid #55614 | pcDNA5 FRT/TO SF-HERC2 C4762S (ShB-R) | depositor full sequence | sequence record 86500 | pcDNA5 FRT/TO SF-HERC2 C4762S (ShB-R) sequence 19695 bps
GACGGATCGGGAGATCTCCCGATCCCCTATGGTGCACTCTCAGTACAATCTGCTCTGATGCCGCATAGTT
AAGCCAGTATCTGCTCCCTGCTTGTGTGTTGGAGGTCGCTGAGTAGTGCGCGAGCAAAATTTAAGCTACA
ACAAGGCAAGGCTTGACCGACAATTGCATGAAGAATCTGCTTAGGGTTAGGCGTTTTGCGCTGCTTCGCG
ATGTACGGGCCAGATATACGCGTTGACATTGATTATTGACTAGTTATTAATAGTAATCAATTACGGGGTC
ATTAGTTCATAGCCCATATATGGAGTTCCGCGTTACATAACTTACGGTAAATGGCCCGCCTGGCTGACCG
CCCAACGACCCCCGCCCATTGACGTCAATAATGACGTATGTTCCCATAGTAACGCCAATAGGGACTTTCC
ATTGACGTCAATGGGTGGAGTATTTACGGTAAACTGCCCACTTGGCAGTACATCAAGTGTATCATATGCC
AAGTACGCCCCCTATTGACGTCAATGACGGTAAATGGCCCGCCTGGCATTATGCCCAGTACATGACCTTA
TGGGACTTTCCTACTTGGCAGTACATCTACGTATTAGTCATCGCTATTACCATGGTGATGCGGTTTTGGC
AGTACATCAATGGGCGTGGATAGCGGTTTGACTCACGGGGATTTCCAAGTCTCCACCCCATTGACGTCAA
TGGGAGTTTGTTTTGGCACCAAAATCAACGGGACTTTCCAAAATGTCGTAACAACTCCGCCCCATTGACG
CAAATGGGCGGTAGGCGTGTACGGTGGGAGGTCTATATAAGCAGAGCTCTCCCTATCAGTGATAGAGATC
TCCCTATCAGTGATAGAGATCGTCGACGAGCTCGTTTAGTGAACCGTCAGATCGCCTGGAGACGCCATCC
ACGCTGTTTTGACCTCCATAGAAGACACCGGGACCGATACTCCAGCCTCCGGACTCTAGCGCTAGCACGC
GTCCACCATGGACTACAAAGACCATGACGGTGATTATAAAGATCATGACATCGATTACAAGGATGACGAT
GACAAGGGGTCGGCCTGGAGCCACCCGCAGTTCGAAAAAGGATCCGAGAACCTCTACTTCCAAGGCTCGA
GTATGCCCTCTGAATCTTTCTGTTTGGCTGCCCAGGCTCGCCTCGACTCCAAATGGTTGAAAACAGATAT
ACAGCTTGCATTCACAAGAGATGGGCTCTGTGGTCTGTGGAATGAAATGGTTAAAGATGGAGAAATTGTA
TACACTGGAACAGAATCAACCCAGAACGGAGAGCTCCCTCCTAGAAAAGATGATAGTGTCGAACCAAGTG
GAACAAAGAAAGAAGATCTGAATGACAAAGAGAAAAAAGATGAAGAAGAAACTCCTGCACCTATATATAG
GGCCAAGTCAATTCTGGACAGCTGGGTATGGGGCAAGCAACCAGATGTGAATGAACTGAAGGAGTGTCTT
TCTGTGCTGGTTAAAGAGCAGCAGGCCCTGGCCGTCCAGTCAGCCACCACCACCCTCTCAGCCCTGCGAC
TCAAGCAGAGGCTGGTGATCTTGGAGCGCTATTTCATTGCCTTGAATAGAACCGTTTTTCAGGAGAATGT
CAAAGTTAAGTGGAAAAGCAGCGGTATTTCTCTGCCTCCTGTGGACAAAAAAAGTTCCCGGCCTGCGGGC
AAAGGTGTGGAGGGGCTCGCCAGAGTGGGATCCCGAGCGGCGCTGTCTTTTGCCTTTGCCTTCCTGCGCA
GGGCCTGGCGATCAGGCGAGGATGCGGACCTCTGCAGTGAGCTGTTGCAGGAGTCCCTGGACGCCCTGCG
AGCACTTCCCGAGGCCTCGCTCTTTGACGAGAGCACCGTGTCCTCTGTGTGGCTGGAGGTGGTGGAGAGA
GCGACCAGGTTCCTCAGGTCCGTCGTGACGGGGGATGTTCACGGAACGCCAGCCACCAAAGGGCCAGGAA
GCATCCCCCTGCAGGACCAGCACTTGGCCCTGGCCATCCTGCTGGAGCTGGCTGTGCAGAGAGGCACGCT
GAGCCAAATGTTGTCTGCCATCCTGTTGTTGCTTCAGCTGTGGGACAGCGGGGCACAGGAGACTGACAAT
GAGCGTTCCGCCCAGGGCACCAGCGCCCCACTTTTGCCCTTGCTGCAAAGGTTCCAGAGCATCATTTGCA
GGAAGGATGCACCCCACTCCGAGGGCGACATGCACCTTTTGTCTGGCCCTCTGAGCCCCAATGAGAGTTT
CCTGAGGTACCTCACCCTTCCACAAGACAACGAGCTTGCCATTGATCTGCGACAAACGGCGGTTGTTGTC
ATGGCCCATTTAGACCGTCTGGCTACGCCCTGTATGCCTCCGCTGTGTAGCTCTCCGACATCTCATAAGG
GATCATTGCAAGAGGTCATAGGTTGGGGGTTAATAGGATGGAAATACTATGCCAATGTGATTGGTCCAAT
CCAGTGCGAAGGCCTGGCCAACCTGGGAGTCACACAGATTGCCTGTGCAGAGAAGCGTTTCCTGATTCTG
TCACGCAATGGCCGCGTGTACACACAGGCCTATAATAGTGACACGCTGGCCCCACAGCTGGTCCAAGGCC
TTGCCTCCAGAAACATTGTAAAAATTGCTGCCCATTCTGATGGTCACCACTACCTAGCCTTGGCTGCTAC
TGGAGAGGTGTACTCCTGGGGCTGTGGGGACGGCGGACGGCTGGGCCATGGGGACACTGTGCCTTTGGAG
GAGCCTAAGGTGATCTCCGCCTTCTCTGGAAAGCAGGCCGGGAAGCACGTGGTGCACATCGCTTGCGGGA
GCACTTACAGTGCGGCCATCACTGCCGAGGGGGAGCTGTACACCTGGGGCCGCGGGAACTACGGCCGGCT
GGGCCATGGCTCCAGTGAGGACGAGGCCATTCCGATGCTGGTAGCCGGGCTTAAAGGACTGAAGGTCATC
GATGTGGCGTGTGGGAGTGGGGATGCTCAAACCCTGGCTGTCACTGAGAACGGGCAAGTGTGGTCTTGGG
GAGATGGTGACTATGGGAAATTGGGCAGAGGTGGTAGTGATGGCTGCAAAACCCCAAAGCTGATTGAAAA
GCTTCAAGACTTGGATGTGGTCAAAGTCCGCTGTGGAAGTCAGTTTTCCATTGCTTTGACGAAAGATGGC
CAAGTTTATTCATGGGGAAAAGGTGACAACCAGAGACTTGGACATGGAACAGAGGAACATGTTCGTTATC
CAAAACTCTTAGAAGGCTTGCAAGGGAAGAAGGTGATTGATGTGGCTGCAGGCTCCACCCACTGCCTGGC
TCTGACTGAGGACAGCGAGGTCCACAGCTGGGGGAGCAACGACCAGTGCCAGCACTTTGACACCTTGCGC
GTGACCAAGCCAGAACCTGCAGCATTGCCAGGACTGGACACCAAACACATAGTGGGAATTGCCTGTGGGC
CTGCCCAGAGCTTTGCTTGGTCATCATGTTCTGAGTGGTCCATTGGCCTCCGTGTCCCTTTTGTGGTGGA
CATCTGCTCAATGACTTTTGAGCAGCTGGATCTCCTGCTTCGGCAGGTGAGTGAGGGGATGGATGGTTCC
GCGGACTGGCCCCCGCCCCAGGAGAAAGAGTGTGTGGCCGTGGCAACGCTGAATCTTCTACGACTTCAGT
TGCATGCTGCCATTAGTCACCAGGTTGACCCGGAATTCCTTGGTTTAGGTCTGGGCAGCATCCTCCTGAA
CAGCCTGAAGCAGACGGTGGTGACCCTGGCCAGCAGTGCGGGCGTGCTGAGCACCGTGCAGTCGGCCGCC
CAGGCCGTGCTGCAGAGTGGCTGGTCCGTGCTGCTGCCCACCGCGGAGGAGCGGGCCCGGGCACTCTCTG
CTCTCCTGCCCTGCGCAGTTTCAGGCAATGAAGTGAACATAAGTCCAGGTCGTCGATTCATGATTGATCT
TCTGGTGGGCAGCTTGATGGCTGATGGAGGGTTGGAGTCAGCCTTACACGCAGCCATTACTGCAGAGATC
CAGGATATTGAAGCCAAAAAAGAAGCACAGAAGGAAAAAGAAATTGATGAACAGGAAGCGAATGCCTCAA
CATTTCATAGAAGCAGGACTCCACTGGATAAAGACCTTATTAATACGGGGATCTGTGAGTCTTCTGGCAA
ACAGTGTTTGCCTCTGGTTCAGCTCATACAACAGCTTCTTAGAAACATTGCTTCTCAGACTGTAGCCAGA
TTGAAAGATGTTGCCCGTCGGATTTCATCATGTCTGGACTTTGAGCAACACAGTCGTGAAAGATCTGCTT
CATTGGATTTGTTACTGCGTTTTCAACGTTTGCTTATTAGTAAACTTTATCCAGGAGAAAGTATTGGTCA
GACCTCAGATATTTCTAGTCCAGAGCTAATGGGTGTTGGTTCCTTGCTGAAGAAGTACACAGCCCTCCTG
TGCACGCATATCGGGGATATACTGCCTGTGGCCGCCAGCATTGCTTCTACCAGCTGGCGGCACTTCGCGG
AGGTGGCTTACATTGTGGAAGGGGACTTTACTGGTGTTCTCCTTCCAGAACTAGTAGTTTCTATAGTGCT
TCTGCTCAGTAAAAATGCTGGTCTCATGCAAGAGGCTGGAGCTGTACCTCTGCTGGGTGGCCTGTTGGAA
CATCTGGATCGGTTCAACCATCTGGCACCAGGAAAGGAACGGGATGATCATGAAGAGTTAGCCTGGCCTG
GCATAATGGAGTCATTTTTTACAGGTCAGAACTGTAGAAATAATGAGGAAGTGACACTTATACGCAAAGC
TGATTTGGAGAACCATAATAAAGATGGAGGCTTCTGGACTGTGATTGACGGGAAGGTGTATGATATAAAG
GACTTCCAGACACAGTCGTTAACAGGAAATAGTATTCTTGCTCAGTTTGCAGGGGAAGACCCAGTGGTAG
CTTTGGAAGCTGCTTTGCAGTTTGAAGACACCCGGGAATCCATGCACGCGTTTTGTGTTGGCCAGTATTT
GGAGCCTGACCAAGAAATCGTCACCATACCAGATCTGGGGAGTCTCTCTTCACCTCTGATAGACACAGAG
AGGAATCTGGGCCTGCTTCTCGGATTACACGCTTCGTATTTGGCAATGAGCACACCGCTGTCTCCTGTCG
AGATTGAATGTGCCAAATGGCTTCAGTCATCCATCTTCTCTGGAGGCCTGCAGACCAGCCAGATCCACTA
CAGCTACAACGAGGAGAAAGACGAGGACCACTGCAGCTCCCCAGGGGGCACACCTGCCAGCAAATCTCGA
CTCTGCTCCCACAGACGGGCCCTGGGGGACCATTCCCAGGCATTTCTGCAAGCCATTGCAGACAACAACA
TTCAGGATCACAACGTGAAGGACTTTTTGTGTCAAATAGAAAGGTACTGTAGGCAGTGCCATTTGACCAC
ACCGATCATGTTTCCCCCCGAGCATCCCGTGGAAGAGGTCGGTCGCTTGTTGTTATGTTGCCTCTTAAAA
CATGAAGATTTAGGTCATGTGGCATTATCTTTAGTTCATGCAGGTGCACTTGGTATTGAGCAAGTAAAGC
ACAGAACGTTGCCTAAGTCAGTGGTGGATGTTTGTAGAGTTGTCTACCAAGCAAAATGTTCGCTCATTAA
GACTCATCAAGAACAGGGCCGTTCTTACAAGGAGGTCTGCGCTCCTGTCATCGAACGTTTGAGATTCCTC
TTTAATGAATTGAGACCTGCTGTTTGTAATGACCTCTCTATAATGTCTAAGTTTAAATTGTTAAGTTCTT
TGCCCCGTTGGAGGAGGATAGCTCAAAAGATAATTCGAGAACGAAGGAAAAAGAGAGTTCCTAAGAAGCC
AGAATCTACGGATGATGAAGAAAAAATTGGAAACGAAGAGAGTGATTTAGAAGAAGCTTGCATTTTGCCT
CATAGTCCAATAAATGTGGACAAGAGACCCATTGCAATTAAATCACCCAAGGACAAATGGCAGCCGCTGT
TGAGTACTGTTACAGGTGTTCACAAATACAAGTGGTTGAAGCAGAATGTGCAGGGTCTTTATCCGCAGTC
TCCACTCCTCAGTACAATTGCTGAATTTGCCCTTAAAGAAGAGCCAGTGGATGTGGAAAAAATGAGAAAG
TGCCTACTAAAACAGTTGGAGAGAGCAGAGGTTCGCCTGGAAGGGATAGATACAATTTTAAAACTGGCGA
GCAAGAATTTCTTACTTCCATCTGTGCAGTATGCGATGTTTTGTGGATGGCAAAGACTTATTCCTGAGGG
AATCGATATAGGGGAACCTCTTACTGATTGTTTAAAGGATGTTGATTTGATCCCGCCTTTTAATCGGATG
CTGCTGGAAGTCACCTTTGGCAAGCTGTACGCTTGGGCTGTACAGAACATTCGAAATGTTTTGATGGATG
CCAGTGCCAAATTTAAAGAGCTTGGTATCCAGCCGGTTCCCCTGCAAACCATCACCAATGAGAACCCGTC
AGGACCGAGCCTGGGGACCATCCCGCAAGCCCGCTTCCTCCTGGTGATGCTCAGCATGCTCACCCTGCAG
CACGGCGCAAACAACCTCGACCTTCTGCTCAATTCCGGCATGCTGGCCCTCACGCAGACGGCACTGCGCC
TGATTGGCCCCAGTTGTGACAACGTTGAGGAAGATATGAATGCTTCTGCTCAAGGTGCTTCTGCCACAGT
TTTGGAAGAAACAAGGAAGGAAACGGCTCCTGTGCAGCTCCCTGTTTCAGGACCAGAACTGGCTGCCATG
ATGAAGATTGGAACAAGGGTCATGAGAGGTGTGGACTGGAAATGGGGCGATCAGGATGGGCCTCCTCCAG
GCCTAGGCCGCGTGATTGGTGAGCTGGGAGAGGACGGATGGATAAGAGTCCAGTGGGACACAGGCAGCAC
CAACTCCTACAGGATGGGGAAAGAAGGAAAATACGACCTCAAGCTGGCAGAGCTGCCGGCTGCTGCACAG
CCCTCAGCAGAGGATTCGGACACAGAGGATGACTCTGAAGCCGAACAAACTGAAAGGAACATTCACCCCA
CTGCAATGATGTTTACCAGCACTATTAACTTACTGCAGACTCTTTGTCTGTCTGCTGGAGTTCATGCTGA
GATCATGCAGAGCGAAGCCACCAAGACTTTATGCGGACTGCTGCGAATGTTAGTGGAAAGCGGAACGACG
GACAAGACATCTTCTCCAAACAGGCTGGTGTACAGGGAGCAACACCGGAGCTGGTGCACGCTGGGGTTTG
TGCGGAGCATCGCTCTCACGCCGCAGGTATGCGGCGCCCTCAGCTCCCCGCAGTGGATCACGCTGCTCAT
GAAGGTCGTGGAAGGGCACGCACCCTTCACTGCCACCTCGCTGCAGAGGCAGATCTTAGCTGTGCATTTG
TTGCAAGCAGTCCTTCCATCATGGGACAAGACCGAAAGGGCGAGGGACATGAAATGCCTCGTGGAGAAGC
TGTTTGACTTCTTGGGAAGCTTGCTCACTACCTGCTCCTCTGACGTGCCATTACTCAGAGAGTCCACGCT
GAGGCGGCGCAGGGTGCGCCCGCAGGCCTCGCTGACTGCCACCCACAGCAGCACACTGGCGGAGGAGGTG
GTGGCACTGCTGCGCACGCTGCACTCCCTGACTCAGTGGAATGGGCTCATCAACAAGTACATCAACTCCC
AGCTCCGCTCCATCACCCACAGCTTTGTGGGAAGGCCTTCCGAAGGGGCCCAGTTAGAGGACTACTTCCC
CGACTCCGAGAACCCTGAAGTGGGGGGCCTCATGGCAGTCCTGGCTGTGATTGGAGGCATCGATGGTCGC
CTGCGCCTGGGCGGTCAAGTTATGCACGATGAGTTTGGAGAAGGCACTGTGACTCGCATCACCCCAAAGG
GCAAAATCACCGTGCAGTTCTCTGACATGCGGACGTGTCGCGTTTGCCCATTGAATCAGCTGAAACCACT
CCCTGCCGTGGCCTTTAATGTGAACAACCTGCCCTTCACAGAGCCCATGCTGTCTGTCTGGGCTCAGTTG
GTGAACCTCGCTGGAAGCAAGTTAGAAAAGCACAAAATAAAGAAATCGACTAAACAGGCCTTTGCAGGAC
AAGTGGACCTGGACCTGCTGCGGTGCCAGCAGTTGAAGCTATACATCCTGAAAGCAGGTCGGGCGCTGCT
CTCCCACCAGGATAAACTGCGGCAGATCCTGTCTCAGCCAGCTGTTCAGGAGACTGGAACTGTTCACACA
GATGATGGAGCAGTGGTATCACCTGACCTTGGGGACATGTCTCCTGAAGGGCCGCAGCCCCCCATGATCC
TCTTGCAGCAGCTGCTGGCCTCGGCCACCCAGCCGTCTCCTGTGAAGGCCATATTTGATAAACAGGAACT
TGAGGCTGCTGCACTGGCCGTTTGCCAGTGCTTGGCTGTGGAGTCCACTCACCCTTCGAGCCCAGGATTT
GAAGACTGCAGCTCCAGTGAGGCCACCACGCCTGTCGCCGTGCAGCACATCCGCCCTGCCAGAGTGAAGA
GGCGCAAGCAGTCGCCCGTTCCCGCTCTGCCGATCGTGGTGCAGCTCATGGAGATGGGATTTTCCAGAAG
GAACATCGAGTTTGCCCTGAAGTCTCTCACTGGTGCTTCCGGGAATGCATCCAGCTTGCCTGGTGTGGAA
GCCTTGGTCGGGTGGCTGCTGGACCACTCCGACATACAGGTCACGGAGCTCTCAGATGCAGACACGGTGT
CCGACGAGTATTCTGACGAGGAGGTGGTGGAGGACGTGGATGATGCCGCCTACTCCATGTCTACTGGTGC
TGTTGTGACGGAGAGCCAGACGTACAAAAAACGAGCTGATTTCTTGAGTAATGATGATTATGCTGTATAT
GTGAGAGAGAATATTCAGGTGGGAATGATGGTTAGATGCTGCCGAGCGTATGAAGAAGTGTGCGAAGGTG
ATGTTGGCAAAGTCATCAAGCTGGACAGAGATGGATTGCATGATCTCAATGTGCAGTGTGACTGGCAGCA
GAAAGGGGGCACCTACTGGGTTAGGTACATTCATGTGGAACTTATAGGCTATCCTCCACCAAGTTCTTCT
TCTCACATCAAGATTGGTGATAAAGTGCGGGTCAAAGCCTCTGTCACCACACCAAAATACAAATGGGGAT
CTGTGACTCATCAGAGTGTGGGGGTTGTGAAGGCTTTCAGTGCCAATGGAAAAGATATCATTGTCGACTT
TCCCCAGCAGTCTCACTGGACTGGGTTGCTATCAGAAATGGAGTTGGTACCCAGTATTCATCCTGGGGTT
ACGTGTGATGGATGTCAGATGTTTCCTATCAATGGATCCAGATTCAAATGCAGAAACTGTGATGACTTTG
ATTTTTGTGAAACGTGTTTCAAGACCAAAAAACACAATACCAGGCATACATTTGGCAGAATAAATGAACC
AGGTCAGTCTGCGGTATTTTGTGGCCGTTCTGGAAAACAGCTGAAGCGTTGCCACAGCAGCCAGCCAGGC
ATGCTGCTGGACAGCTGGTCCCGCATGGTGAAGAGCCTGAATGTGTCGTCCTCCGTGAACCAGGCATCCC
GTCTCATTGACGGCAGCGAGCCCTGCTGGCAGTCATCGGGGTCGCAAGGAAAGCACTGGATTCGTTTGGA
GATTTTCCCAGATGTTCTTGTTCATAGATTAAAAATGATCGTAGATCCTGCTGACAGTAGCTACATGCCG
TCCCTGGTTGTAGTGTCAGGTGGAAATTCCCTGAATAACCTTATTGAACTAAAGACAATCAATATTAACC
CTTCTGACACCACAGTGCCCCTTCTGAATGACTGCACAGAGTATCACAGGTATATTGAAATTGCTATAAA
GCAGTGCAGGAGCTCAGGAATCGATTGTAAAATCCATGGTCTCATCCTGCTGGGACGGATCCGTGCAGAA
GAGGAAGATTTGGCTGCAGTTCCTTTCTTAGCTTCGGATAATGAAGAGGAGGAGGATGAGAAAGGCAACA
GCGGAAGCCTCATTAGAAAGAAGGCTGCTGGGCTGGAATCAGCAGCTACGATAAGAACCAAGGTGTTTGT
GTGGGGCCTGAATGACAAGGACCAGCTGGGCGGGCTGAAAGGCTCCAAGATAAAGGTTCCTTCGTTCTCT
GAGACACTGTCAGCTTTGAATGTGGTACAGGTGGCTGGTGGATCTAAAAGTTTGTTTGCAGTGACTGTGG
AAGGGAAGGTGTATGCCTGTGGAGAAGCCACGAATGGCCGGCTGGGGCTGGGCATTTCCAGCGGGACGGT
GCCCATCCCACGGCAGATCACAGCTCTCAGCAGCTACGTGGTCAAGAAGGTGGCTGTTCACTCAGGTGGC
CGGCACGCGACGGCTTTAACTGTCGATGGAAAAGTGTTTTCGTGGGGCGAAGGTGACGATGGAAAACTTG
GACACTTCAGCAGAATGAACTGTGACAAACCAAGGCTGATCGAGGCCCTGAAAACCAAGCGTATCCGGGA
TATCGCCTGTGGGAGCTCGCACAGCGCAGCCCTCACATCCAGCGGAGAACTGTACACCTGGGGCCTCGGC
GAGTACGGCCGGCTGGGACATGGGGATAATACGACACAGCTAAAGCCCAAAATGGTGAAAGTCCTTCTCG
GTCACAGAGTAATCCAGGTTGCATGTGGGAGTAGAGACGCGCAGACCCTGGCTCTGACCGATGAAGGTTT
GGTATTTTCCTGGGGTGATGGTGACTTTGGAAAACTGGGCCGGGGCGGAAGTGAAGGCTGTAACATTCCC
CAGAACATTGAGAGACTAAATGGACAGGGGGTGTGCCAGATTGAGTGTGGAGCTCAGTTCTCCCTGGCGC
TCACCAAGTCTGGAGTGGTGTGGACATGGGGAAAGGGGGATTACTTCAGATTGGGCCACGGCTCTGACGT
GCACGTGCGGAAACCACAGGTGGTGGAAGGGCTGAGAGGGAAGAAGATCGTGCATGTGGCTGTCGGGGCC
CTGCACTGCCTGGCGGTCACGGACTCGGGGCAGGTGTATGCTTGGGGTGACAACGACCACGGCCAGCAGG
GCAATGGCACGACCACGGTTAACAGGAAGCCCACACTCGTGCAAGGCTTAGAAGGCCAGAAGATCACACG
CGTGGCTTGTGGGTCGTCCCACAGTGTGGCGTGGACAACTGTGGATGTGGCCACGCCCTCTGTCCACGAG
CCCGTCCTCTTCCAGACTGCAAGAGACCCTTTAGGTGCTTCCTATTTAGGCGTGCCTTCAGATGCTGATT
CTTCTGCTGCCAGTAATAAAATAAGTGGTGCAAGTAATTCTAAGCCAAATCGCCCTTCTCTTGCCAAGAT
TCTCTTGTCATTGGATGGAAATCTGGCCAAACAGCAGGCCTTATCACATATTCTTACAGCATTGCAAATC
ATGTATGCCAGAGATGCTGTTGTCGGGGCCCTGATGCCGGCCGCCATGATCGCCCCGGTGGAGTGCCCCT
CGTTCTCCTCGGCGGCCCCTTCCGACGCATCTGCGATGGCTAGTCCCATGAATGGAGAAGAATGCATGCT
GGCTGTTGATATCGAAGACAGACTGAGTCCAAATCCATGGCAAGAAAAGAGAGAGATTGTTTCCTCTGAG
GACGCAGTGACCCCCTCTGCAGTGACTCCGTCGGCCCCCTCAGCCTCCGCTCGGCCTTTTATCCCAGTGA
CGGATGACCTGGGAGCCGCAAGCATCATTGCAGAAACCATGACCAAAACCAAAGAGGATGTTGAAAGCCA
AAATAAAGCAGCAGGTCCGGAGCCTCAGGCCTTGGATGAGTTCACCAGTCTGCTGATTGCGGATGACACT
CGTGTGGTGGTAGACCTGCTCAAGCTGTCAGTGTGCAGCCGGGCCGGGGACAGGGGCAGGGATGTGCTCT
CCGCGGTGCTTTCCGGCATGGGGACCGCCTACCCACAGGTGGCAGATATGCTGTTGGAGCTCTGTGTCAC
CGAGTTGGAGGATGTGGCCACAGACTCGCAGAGCGGCCGCCTCTCTTCTCAGCCTGTGGTGGTGGAGAGT
AGCCACCCTTACACCGACGACACCTCCACCAGTGGCACAGTGAAGATACCAGGTGCAGAAGGACTCAGGG
TAGAATTTGACCGGCAGTGCTCCACAGAGAGGCGCCACGACCCTCTCACAGTCATGGACGGCGTCAACAG
GATCGTCTCCGTGCGGTCAGGCCGAGAGTGGTCCGACTGGTCCAGCGAGCTGCGCATCCCAGGGGATGAG
TTAAAGTGGAAGTTCATCAGCGATGGGTCTGTGAATGGCTGGGGCTGGCGCTTCACCGTCTATCCCATCA
TGCCAGCTGCTGGCCCTAAAGAACTCCTCTCTGACCGCTGCGTCCTCTCCTGTCCATCCATGGACTTGGT
GACGTGTCTGTTAGACTTCCGACTCAACCTTGCCTCTAACAGAAGCATCGTCCCTCGCCTTGCGGCCTCG
CTGGCAGCTTGTGCACAGCTGAGTGCCCTAGCTGCCAGTCACAGAATGTGGGCCCTTCAGAGACTGAGGA
AGCTGCTTACAACTGAATTTGGGCAGTCAATTAACATAAATAGGCTGCTTGGAGAAAATGATGGGGAAAC
AAGAGCTTTGAGTTTTACAGGTAGTGCTCTTGCTGCTTTGGTGAAAGGTCTTCCAGAAGCTTTGCAAAGG
CAGTTTGAATATGAAGATCCTATTGTGAGGGGTGGCAAACAGCTGCTCCACAGCCCATTCTTTAAGGTAC
TGGTAGCTCTTGCTTGTGACCTGGAGCTGGACACTCTGCCTTGCTGTGCCGAGACGCACAAGTGGGCCTG
GTTCCGGAGGTACTGCATGGCCTCCCGTGTTGCTGTGGCCCTTGACAAAAGAACACCGTTGCCCCGTCTG
TTTCTTGATGAGGTGGCTAAGAAAATTCGTGAATTAATGGCAGACAGCGAAAACATGGATGTTCTGCATG
AGAGCCATGACATTTTTAAAAGAGAGCAAGACGAACAACTTGTGCAGTGGATGAACAGGCGACCAGATGA
CTGGACTCTCTCTGCTGGTGGCAGTGGAACAATTTATGGATGGGGACATAATCACAGGGGCCAGCTCGGG
GGCATTGAAGGCGCAAAAGTCAAAGTTCCCACTCCCTGTGAAGCCCTTGCAACTCTCAGACCCGTGCAGT
TAATCGGAGGGGAACAGACCCTCTTTGCTGTGACGGCTGATGGGAAGCTGTATGCCACTGGGTATGGTGC
AGGTGGCAGACTAGGCATTGGAGGGACAGAGTCGGTGTCCACCCCAACATTGCTTGAATCCATTCAGCAT
GTGTTTATTAAGAAAGTAGCTGTGAACTCTGGAGGAAAGCACTGCCTTGCCCTGTCTTCAGAAGGAGAAG
TTTACTCTTGGGGTGAGGCAGAAGATGGGAAGTTGGGGCATGGCAACAGAAGTCCGTGTGACCGCCCTCG
TGTCATCGAGTCTCTGAGAGGAATTGAAGTGGTCGATGTTGCTGCTGGCGGAGCCCACAGCGCCTGTGTC
ACAGCAGCCGGGGACCTCTACACATGGGGCAAAGGCCGCTACGGCCGGCTGGGGCACAGCGACAGTGAGG
ACCAGCTGAAGCCGAAGCTGGTGGAGGCGCTGCAGGGCCACCGTGTGGTTGACATCGCCTGTGGCAGTGG
AGATGCCCAGACCCTCTGCCTCACAGATGACGACACTGTCTGGTCCTGGGGGGACGGGGACTACGGCAAG
CTCGGCCGGGGAGGCAGCGATGGCTGTAAAGTGCCTATGAAGATTGATTCTCTTACTGGTCTTGGAGTAG
TTAAAGTGGAATGCGGATCCCAGTTTTCTGTTGCCCTTACCAAATCTGGAGCTGTTTATACCTGGGGCAA
AGGCGATTATCACAGGTTGGGCCATGGATCAGATGACCATGTTCGAAGGCCTCGGCAGGTCCAAGGGTTG
CAGGGGAAGAAAGTCATCGCCATCGCCACTGGCTCCCTGCACTGTGTGTGCTGCACAGAGGATGGTGAGG
TTTATACATGGGGCGACAATGATGAGGGACAACTGGGAGACGGAACCACCAATGCCATCCAGAGGCCTCG
GTTGGTAGCTGCCCTTCAGGGTAAGAAGGTCAACCGTGTGGCCTGTGGCTCAGCACATACCCTCGCCTGG
TCGACCAGCAAGCCCGCCAGTGCTGGCAAACTCCCTGCACAGGTCCCCATGGAGTACAATCACCTGCAGG
AGATCCCCATCATTGCGCTGAGGAACCGTCTGCTGCTGCTGCACCACCTCTCCGAGCTCTTCTGCCCCTG
CATCCCCATGTTCGACCTGGAAGGCTCGCTCGACGAAACTGGACTCGGGCCTTCTGTTGGGTTCGACACT
CTCCGAGGAATTCTGATATCCCAGGGAAAGGAGGCGGCTTTCCGGAAAGTAGTACAAGCAACTATGGTAC
GCGATCGTCAGCATGGCCCCGTCGTGGAGCTGAACCGCATCCAGGTCAAACGATCAAGGAGCAAAGGCGG
GCTGGCCGGCCCCGACGGCACCAAGTCTGTCTTTGGGCAGATGTGTGCTAAGATGAGCTCGTTTGGTCCC
GACAGCCTCCTCCTTCCTCACCGTGTCTGGAAAGTCAAGTTTGTGGGTGAATCTGTGGATGACTGTGGGG
GCGGCTACAGCGAGTCCATAGCTGAGATCTGTGAGGAGCTGCAGAACGGACTCACGCCCCTGCTGATCGT
GACACCCAACGGGAGGGATGAGTCTGGGGCCAACCGAGACTGCTACCTGCTCAGCCCGGCCGCCAGAGCA
CCCGTGCACAGCAGCATGTTCCGCTTCCTGGGTGTGTTGCTGGGCATTGCCATCCGAACCGGGAGTCCCC
TGAGCCTCAACCTTGCCGAGCCTGTCTGGAAGCAGCTGGCTGGGATGAGCCTCACCATCGCGGACCTCAG
TGAGGTTGATAAGGATTTTATTCCTGGACTCATGTACATCCGAGACAATGAAGCCACCTCAGAGGAGTTT
GAAGCCATGAGCCTGCCCTTCACAGTGCCAAGTGCCAGTGGCCAGGACATTCAGTTGAGCTCCAAGCACA
CACACATCACCCTGGACAACCGCGCGGAGTACGTGCGGCTGGCGATAAACTATAGACTCCATGAATTTGA
TGAGCAGGTGGCTGCTGTTCGGGAAGGAATGGCCCGCGTTGTGCCTGTTCCCCTCCTCTCTCTGTTCACC
GGCTACGAACTGGAGACGATGGTGTGTGGCAGCCCTGACATCCCGCTGCACCTTCTCAAGTCGGTGGCCA
CCTATAAAGGCATCGAGCCTTCCGCATCGCTGATCCAGTGGTTCTGGGAGGTGATGGAGTCCTTCTCCAA
CACAGAGCGCTCTCTTTTCCTTCGCTTCGTCTGGGGCCGGACGAGGCTGCCCAGGACCATCGCCGACTTC
CGGGGCCGAGACTTCGTCATCCAGGTGTTGGATAAATACAACCCTCCAGACCACTTCCTCCCTGAGTCCT
ACACCAGTTTCTTCTTGCTGAAGCTGCCCAGGTATTCCTGCAAGCAGGTGCTGGAGGAGAAGCTCAAGTA
CGCCATCCACTTCTGCAAGTCCATAGACACAGATGACTACGCTCGCATCGCACTTACAGGAGAGCCAGCC
GCCGACGACAGCAGCGACGATTCAGATAACGAGGATGTCGACTCCTTTGCTTCGGACTCTACACAAGATT
ATTTAACAGGACACTAAGTTTAAACCCGCTGATCAGCCTCGACTGTGCCTTCTAGTTGCCAGCCATCTGT
TGTTTGCCCCTCCCCCGTGCCTTCCTTGACCCTGGAAGGTGCCACTCCCACTGTCCTTTCCTAATAAAAT
GAGGAAATTGCATCGCATTGTCTGAGTAGGTGTCATTCTATTCTGGGGGGTGGGGTGGGGCAGGACAGCA
AGGGGGAGGATTGGGAAGACAATAGCAGGCATGCTGGGGATGCGGTGGGCTCTATGGCTTCTGAGGCGGA
AAGAACCAGCTGGGGCTCTAGGGGGTATCCCC
[124 nt withheld, positions 15923-16046]
C
[91 nt withheld, positions 16048-16138]
AGGGTGATGGTTCACGTACCTAGAAGTTCCTATTCCGAAGTTCCTATTCTCTAGAAAGTATAGGAACTTC
CTTGGCCAAAAAGCCTGAACTCACCGCGACGTCTGTCGAGAAGTTTCTGATCGAAAAGTTCGACAGCGTC
TCCGACCTGATGCAGCTCTCGGAGGGCGAAGAATCTCGTGCTTTCAGCTTCGATGTAGGAGGGCGTGGAT
ATGTCCTGCGGGTAAATAGCTGCGCCGATGGTTTCTACAAAGATCGTTATGTTTATCGGCACTTTGCATC
GGCCGCGCTCCCGATTCCGGAAGTGCTTGACATTGGGGAATTCAGCGAGAGCCTGACCTATTGCATCTCC
CGCCGTGCACAGGGTGTCACGTTGCAAGACCTGCCTGAAACCGAACTGCCCGCTGTTCTGCAGCCGGTCG
CGGAGGCCATGGATGCGATCGCTGCGGCCGATCTTAGCCAGACGAGCGGGTTCGGCCCATTCGGACCGCA
AGGAATCGGTCAATACACTACATGGCGTGATTTCATATGCGCGATTGCTGATCCCCATGTGTATCACTGG
CAAACTGTGATGGACGACACCGTCAGTGCGTCCGTCGCGCAGGCTCTCGATGAGCTGATGCTTTGGGCCG
AGGACTGCCCCGAAGTCCGGCACCTCGTGCACGCGGATTTCGGCTCCAACAATGTCCTGACGGACAATGG
CCGCATAACAGCGGTCATTGACTGGAGCGAGGCGATGTTCGGGGATTCCCAATACGAGGTCGCCAACATC
TTCTTCTGGAGGCCGTGGTTGGCTTGTATGGAGCAGCAGACGCGCTACTTCGAGCGGAGGCATCCGGAGC
TTGCAGGATCGCCGCGGCTCCGGGCGTATATGCTCCGCATTGGTCTTGACCAACTCTATCAGAGCTTGGT
TGACGGCAATTTCGATGATGCAGCTTGGGCGCAGGGTCGATGCGACGCAATCGTCCGATCCGGAGCCGGG
ACTGTCGGGCGTACACAAATCGCCCGCAGAAGCGCGGCCGTCTGGACCGATGGCTGTGTAGAAGTACTCG
CCGATAGTGGAAACCGACGCCCCAGCACTCGTCCGAGGGCAAAGGAATAGCACGTACTACGAGATTTCGA
TTCCACCGCCGCCTTCTATGAAAGGTTGGGCTTCGGAATCGTTTTCCGGGACGCCGGCTGGATGATCCTC
CAGCGCGGGGATCTCATGCTGGAGTTCTTCGCCCACCCCAACTTGTTTATTGCAGCTTATAATGGTTACA
AATAAAGCAATAGCATCACAAATTTCACAAATAAAGCATTTTTTTCACTGCATTCTAGTTGTGGTTTGTC
CAAACTCATCAATGTATCTTATCATGTCTGTATACCGTCGACCTCTAGCTAGAGCTTGGCGTAATCATGG
TCATAGCTGTTTCCTGTGTGAAATTGTTATCCGCTCACAATTCCACACAACATACGAGCCGGAAGCATAA
AGTGTAAAGCCTGGGGTGCCTAATGAGTGAGCTAACTCACATTAATTGCGTTGCGCTCACTGCCCGCTTT
CCAGTCGGGAAACCTGTCGTGCCAGCTGCATTAATGAATCGGCCAACGCGCGGGGAGAGGCGGTTTGCGT
ATTGGGCGCTCTTCCGCTTCCTCGCTCACTGACTCGCTGCGCTCGGTCGTTCGGCTGCGGCGAGCGGTAT
CAGCTCACTCAAAGGCGGTAATACGGTTATCCACAGAATCAGGGGATAACGCAGGAAAGAACATGTGAGC
AAAAGGCCAGCAAAAGGCCAGGAACCGTAAAAAGGCCGCGTTGCTGGCGTTTTTCCATAGGCTCCGCCCC
CCTGACGAGCATCACAAAAATCGACGCTCAAGTCAGAGGTGGCGAAACCCGACAGGACTATAAAGATACC
AGGCGTTTCCCCCTGGAAGCTCCCTCGTGCGCTCTCCTGTTCCGACCCTGCCGCTTACCGGATACCTGTC
CGCCTTTCTCCCTTCGGGAAGCGTGGCGCTTTCTCATAGCTCACGCTGTAGGTATCTCAGTTCGGTGTAG
GTCGTTCGCTCCAAGCTGGGCTGTGTGCACGAACCCCCCGTTCAGCCCGACCGCTGCGCCTTATCCGGTA
ACTATCGTCTTGAGTCCAACCCGGTAAGACACGACTTATCGCCACTGGCAGCAGCCACTGGTAACAGGAT
TAGCAGAGCGAGGTATGTAGGCGGTGCTACAGAGTTCTTGAAGTGGTGGCCTAACTACGGCTACACTAGA
AGAACAGTATTTGGTATCTGCGCTCTGCTGAAGCCAGTTACCTTCGGAAAAAGAGTTGGTAGCTCTTGAT
CCGGCAAACAAACCACCGCTGGTAGCGGTGGTTTTTTTGTTTGCAAGCAGCAGATTACGCGCAGAAAAAA
AGGATCTCAAGAAGATCCTTTGATCTTTTCTACGGGGTCTGACGCTCAGTGGAACGAAAACTCACGTTAA
GGGATTTTGGTCATGAGATTATCAAAAAGGATCTTCACCTAGATCCTTTTAAATTAAAAATGAAGTTTTA
AATCAATCTAAAGTATATATGAGTAAACTTGGTCTGACAGTTACCAATGCTTAATCAGTGAGGCACCTAT
CTCAGCGATCTGTCTATTTCGTTCATCCATAGTTGCCTGACTCCCCGTCGTGTAGATAACTACGATACGG
GAGGGCTTACCATCTGGCCCCAGTGCTGCAATGATACCGCGAGACCCACGCTCACCGGCTCCAGATTTAT
CAGCAATAAACCAGCCAGCCGGAAGGGCCGAGCGCAGAAGTGGTCCTGCAACTTTATCCGCCTCCATCCA
GTCTATTAATTGTTGCCGGGAAGCTAGAGTAAGTAGTTCGCCAGTTAATAGTTTGCGCAACGTTGTTGCC
ATTGCTACAGGCATCGTGGTGTCACGCTCGTCGTTTGGTATGGCTTCATTCAGCTCCGGTTCCCAACGAT
CAAGGCGAGTTACATGATCCCCCATGTTGTGCAAAAAAGCGGTTAGCTCCTTCGGTCCTCCGATCGTTGT
CAGAAGTAAGTTGGCCGCAGTGTTATCACTCATGGTTATGGCAGCACTGCATAATTCTCTTACTGTCATG
CCATCCGTAAGATGCTTTTCTGTGACTGGTGAGTACTCAACCAAGTCATTCTGAGAATAGTGTATGCGGC
GACCGAGTTGCTCTTGCCCGGCGTCAATACGGGATAATACCGCGCCACATAGCAGAACTTTAAAAGTGCT
CATCATTGGAAAACGTTCTTCGGGGCGAAAACTCTCAAGGATCTTACCGCTGTTGAGATCCAGTTCGATG
TAACCCACTCGTGCACCCAACTGATCTTCAGCATCTTTTACTTTCACCAGCGTTTCTGGGTGAGCAAAAA
CAGGAAGGCAAAATGCCGCAAAAAAGGGAATAAGGGCGACACGGAAATGTTGAATACTCATACTCTTCCT
TTTTCAATATTATTGAAGCATTTATCAGGGTTATTGTCTCATGAGCGGATACATATTTGAATGTATTTAG
AAAAATAAACAAATAGGGGTTCCGCGCACATTTCCCCGAAAAGTGCCACCTGACGTC
Features (pLannotate 1.2.2; 23 found; start..end, strand, type, name):
     28..80      -  misc_feature   bom (fragment): basis of mobility region from pBR322
    235..614     +  enhancer       CMV enhancer: human cytomegalovirus immediate early enhancer
    615..818     +  promoter       CMV promoter: human cytomegalovirus (CMV) immediate early promoter
    820..839     +  promoter       PLtetO-1 promoter (fragment): modified phage lambda PL promoter with tet operator sites (Lutz and Bujard, 1997)
    841..860     +  promoter       PLtetO-1 promoter (fragment): modified phage lambda PL promoter with tet operator sites (Lutz and Bujard, 1997)
    868..901     +  promoter       TRE3GV promoter (fragment): 3rd-generation Tet-responsive promoter that can be activated by binding of Tet-On® 3G, optimized for retroviral and lentiviral vectors
    991..1056    +  CDS            3xFLAG: three tandem FLAG® epitope tags, followed by an enterokinase cleavage site
   1066..1088    +  CDS            Strep-Tag II (fragment): peptide that binds Strep-Tactin®, an engineered form of streptavidin
   1123..15624   +  CDS            HERC2: HERC2_HUMAN - Experimental evidence at protein level: Swiss-Prot protein existence level 1. E3 ubiquitin-protein ligase that regulates ubiquitin- dependent retention of repair proteins on damaged chromosomes. Recruited to sites of DNA damage in response to ionizing radiation (IR) and facilitates the assembly of UBE2N and RNF8 promoting DNA damage- induced formation of 'Lys-63'-linked ubiquitin chains. Acts as a mediator of binding specificity between UBE2N and RNF8. Involved in the maintenance of RNF168 levels. E3 ubiquitin-protein ligase that promotes the ubiquitination and proteasomal degrad
  15653..15877   +  polyA_signal   bGH poly(A) signal: bovine growth hormone polyadenylation signal
  15881..15902   +  promoter       SV40 promoter (fragment): SV40 enhancer and early promoter
  15923..16156   +  rep_origin     f1 ori (fragment) (sequence partly withheld): f1 bacteriophage origin of replication; arrow indicates direction of (+) strand synthesis
  16161..16208   +  protein_bind   FRT: FLP-mediated recombination occurs in the 8-bp core sequence TCTAGAAA (Turan and Bode, 2011). FLP recombinase from the Saccharomyces cerevisiae 2μ plasmid
  16216..17238   +  CDS            HygR: aminoglycoside phosphotransferase from E. coli; aph(4)-Ia; confers resistance to hygromycin
  17248..17373   +  CDS            ble (fragment): BLE_KLEPN - Experimental evidence at protein level: Swiss-Prot protein existence level 1. Binding protein with a strong affinity to the bleomycin family of antibiotics. Binds to CL990; an antimitotic-antibiotic compound. From Klebsiella pneumoniae.
  17368..17489   +  polyA_signal   SV40 poly(A) signal: SV40 polyadenylation signal
  17560..17582   -  protein_bind   lac operator (fragment): The lac repressor binds to the lac operator to inhibit transcription in E. coli. This inhibition can be relieved by adding lactose or isopropyl-β-D-thiogalactopyranoside (IPTG). lac repressor encoded by lacI
  17586..17616   -  promoter       lac promoter: promoter for the E. coli lac operon
  17631..17652   -  protein_bind   CAP binding site: CAP binding activates transcription in the presence of cAMP. E. coli catabolite activator protein
  17665..17757   -  CDS            lacI (fragment): lac repressor; lacI; The lac repressor binds to the lac operator to inhibit transcription in E. coli. This inhibition can be relieved by adding lactose or isopropyl-β-D-thiogalactopyranoside (IPTG).
  17940..18528   -  rep_origin     ori: high-copy-number ColE1/pMB1/pBR322/pUC origin of replication
  18699..19559   -  CDS            AmpR: β-lactamase; bla; confers resistance to ampicillin, carbenicillin, and related antibiotics
  19560..19664   -  promoter       AmpR promoter: bla
