[The description below was written by a language model from this plasmid's Addgene catalogue record and pLannotate feature annotations shown in this document.]
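Description:
pcDNA5 FRT/TO SF-HERC2 C4762S (ShB-R) is a roughly 19.7 kb mammalian expression plasmid built on the pcDNA5 FRT/TO backbone, designed for doxycycline-inducible expression from a defined genomic locus in Flp-In T-REx cells. It is propagated in E. coli through a ColE1/pUC-type origin and an ampicillin resistance gene. Although that origin is normally high copy, the record lists the plasmid as low copy, and the depositor notes that the very large insert slows bacterial growth and lowers DNA yield. An FRT site sits directly upstream of a hygromycin resistance coding sequence, with no complete promoter annotated in front of it. In the Flp-In system, Flp-mediated recombination into the genomic FRT site of the host line places this marker behind a resident promoter, so hygromycin resistance selects for correctly integrated, isogenic clones.

The payload is the full-length human HERC2 open reading frame (about 14.5 kb), driven by the CMV enhancer/promoter followed by two tet operator sites and terminated by the bGH polyadenylation signal. The Tet repressor in T-REx cells keeps transcription off until tetracycline or doxycycline is added. HERC2 carries an N-terminal 3xFLAG and Strep-tag II module separated from the ORF by a TEV protease site, which suits detection and affinity purification. A unique XhoI site after the tag allows the untagged ORF to be excised with PmeI. The C4762S substitution renders this E3 ubiquitin ligase catalytically inactive, and silent mutations make the transcript resistant to the shRNA used in the associated study. The construct therefore serves as a ligase-dead control in knockdown-rescue experiments, in work addressing HERC2-dependent degradation of the deubiquitinase USP33.
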