Addgene plasmid #55614: pcDNA5 FRT/TO SF-HERC2 C4762S (ShB-R)
Purpose: Dox-inducible expression of full length, ShB-resistant, 3xFLAG/STREP tagged C4762S (catalytically inactive) HERC2 in Flp-In T-Rex cells
Depositing lab: David Chan. Depositing organization: California Institute of Technology. Publication: Degradation of the Deubiquitinating Enzyme USP33 is Mediated by p97 and the Ubiquitin Ligase HERC2. Chan NC, den Besten W, Sweredoski MJ, Hess S, Deshaies RJ, Chan DC. J Biol Chem. 2014 May 22. pii: jbc.M114.569392. 10.1074/jbc.M114.569392 PubMed 24855649.
Backbone
  Vector backbone: pcDNA5 FRT/TO
  Backbone manufacturer: Life Technologies
  Backbone size w/o insert (bp): 5137
  Total vector size (bp): 19689
  Modifications to backbone: The first PmeI site at the beginning of the MCS was replaced with a NheI site
  Vector type: Mammalian Expression
  Selectable markers: Hygromycin
Growth in bacteria
  Bacterial resistance: Ampicillin, 100 μg/mL
  Growth temperature: 37°C
  Growth strain: DH5alpha
  Growth instructions: Because of the size of the insert, DH5alpha cells transformed with this plasmid grows much slower, and the yield of DNA from a miniprep is usually low.
  Copy number: Low Copy
Gene/Insert
  Gene/Insert name: 3xFLAG tagged HERC2 (C4762S) (alt name: HERC2)
  Species: H. sapiens (human)
  Insert size (bp): 14640
  Mutation: C4762 mutated to serine to render HERC2 catalytically inactive. Also, Silent mutations have been incorporated into the ORF of HERC2 to render it refractory to the shRNA described in the associated publication.
  GenBank ID: NM_004667.5
  Entrez Gene: HERC2 (a.k.a. D15F37S1, MRT38, SHEP1, jdf2, p528)
  Tag / fusion protein: 3xFLAG (N terminal on insert); STREP (N terminal on insert)
  Cloning method: Restriction Enzyme; 5′ cloning site NheI (not destroyed); 3′ cloning site PmeI (not destroyed)
  Sequencing primers: 5′ CGC AAA TGG GCG GTA GGC GTG; 3′ TAG AAG GCA CAG TCG AGG C
Terms and licenses: Academic/Nonprofit Terms; Industry Terms: Not Available to Industry
Depositor comments: There is a unique XhoI between the N-terminal 3xFLAG/STREP tag and the beginning of the HERC2 ORF. When cut with XhoI, PmeI, the untagged HERC2 ORF can be excised. There is a TEV-protease site inserted between the N-terminal 3xFLAG/STREP tag and the HERC2 ORF. Silent mutations have been incorporated into the ORF of HERC2 to render it refractory to the shRNA described in the associated publication.
How to cite: pcDNA5 FRT/TO SF-HERC2 C4762S (ShB-R) was a gift from David Chan (Addgene plasmid # 55614 ; http://n2t.net/addgene:55614 ; RRID:Addgene_55614)
