>Addgene plasmid #55614 | pcDNA5 FRT/TO SF-HERC2 C4762S (ShB-R) | addgene partial sequence | sequence record 97120 | CMV-F 5'-CGCAAATGGGCGGTAGGCGTG-3'
CTATATAAGCAGAGCTCTCCCTATCAGTGATAGAGATCTCCCTATCAGTGATAGAGATCGTCGACGAGCT
CGTTTAGTGAACCGTCAGATCGCCTGGAGACGCCATCCACGCTGTTTTGACCTCCATAGAAGACACCGGG
ACCGATACTCCAGCCTCCGGACTCTAGCGCTAGCACGCGTCCACCATGGACTACAAAGACCATGACGGTG
ATTATAAAGATCATGACATCGATTACAAGGATGACGATGACAAGGGGTCGGCCTGGAGCCACCCGCAGTT
CGAAAAAGGATCCGAGAACCTCTACTTCCAAGGCTCGAGTATGCCCTCTGAATCTTTCTGTTTGGCTGCC
CAGGCTCGCCTCGACTCCAAATGGTTGAAAACAGATATACAGCTTGCATTCACAAGAGATGGGCTCTGTG
GTCTGTGGAATGAAATGGTTAAAGATGGAGAAATTGTATACACTGGAACAGAATCAACCCAGAACGGAGA
GCTCCCTCCTAGAAAAGATGATAGTGTCGAACCAAGTGGAACAAAGAAAGAAGATCTGAATGACAAAGAG
AAAAAAGATGAAGAAGAAACTCCTGCACCTATATATAGGGCCAAGTCAATTCTGGACAGCTGGGTATGGG
GCAAGCAACCAGATGTGAATGAACTGAAGGAGTGTCTTTCTGTGCTGGTTAAAGAGCAGCAGGCCCTGGC
CGTCCAGTCAGCCACCACCACCCTCTCAGCCCTGCGACTCAAGCAGAGGCTGGTGATCTTGGAGCGCTAT
TTCATTGCCTTGAATAGAACCGTTTTTCAGGAGAATGTCAAAGTTAAGTGGAAAAGCAGCGGTATTTCTC
TGCCTCCTGTGGACAAAAA
