>Addgene plasmid #55614 | pcDNA5 FRT/TO SF-HERC2 C4762S (ShB-R) | addgene partial sequence | sequence record 97124 | BGH-rev 5'-TAGAAGGCACAGTCGAGG-3'
AACTTAGTGTCCTGTTAAATAATCTTGTGTAGAGTCCGATGCAAAGGAGTCGACATCCTCGTTATCTGAA
TCGTCGCTGCTGTCGTCGGCGGCTGGCTCTCCTGTAAGTGCGATGCGAGCGTAGTCATCTGTGTCTATGG
ACTTGCAGAAGTGGATGGCGTACTTGAGCTTCTCCTCCAGCACCTGCTTGCAGGAATACCTGGGCAGCTT
CAGCAAGAAGAAACTGGTGTAGGACTCAGGGAGGAAGTGGTCTGGAGGGTTGTATTTATCCAACACCTGG
ATGACGAAGTCTCGGCCCCGGAAGTCGGCGATGGTCCTGGGCAGCCTCGTCCGGCCCCAGACGAAGCGAA
GGAAAAGAGAGCGCTCTGTGTTGGAGAAGGACTCCATCACCTCCCAGAACCACTGGATCAGCGATGCGGA
AGGCTCGATGCCTTTATAGGTGGCCACCGACTTGAGAAGGTGCAGCGGGATGTCAGGGCTGCCACACACC
ATCGTCTCCAGTTCGTAGCCGGTGAACAGAGAGAGGAGGGGAACAGGCACAACGCGGGCCATTCCTTCCC
GAACAGCAGCCACCTGCTCATCAAATTCATGGAGTCTATAGTTTATCGCCAGCCGCACGTACTCCGCGCG
GTTGTCCAGGGTGATGTGTGTGTGCTTGGAGCTCAACTGAATGTCCTGGCCACTGGCACTTGGCACTGTG
AAGGGCAGGCTCATGGCTTCAAACTCCTCTGAGGTGGCTTCATTGTCTCGGATGTACATGAGTCCAGGAA
TAAAATCCTTATCAACCTCACTGAGGTCCGCGATGGTGAGGCTCATCCCAGCCAGCTGCTTCCAGACAGG
CTCGGCAAGGTTGAGGCTCAGGGGACTCCCGGTTCGGATGGCAATGCCCAGCAACACACCCAGGAAGCGG
AACATGCTGCTGTGCACGGGTGCTCTGGCGGCCGGGCTGAGCAGG
